Addgene plasmid #103910: TJP1_PDZ_2
Purpose: Protein expression and purification of ZO1 PDZ2 domain
Depositing lab: Sachdev Sidhu. Depositing organization: University of Toronto. Publication: A specificity map for the PDZ domain family. Tonikian R, Zhang Y, Sazinsky SL, Currell B, Yeh JH, Reva B, Held HA, Appleton BA, Evangelista M, Wu Y, Xin X, Chan AC, Seshagiri S, Lasky LA, Sander C, Boone C, Bader GD, Sidhu SS. PLoS Biol. 2008 Sep 30;6(9):e239. doi: 10.1371/journal.pbio.0060239. PubMed 18828675.
Backbone
  Vector backbone: pGEX-6P-1
  Backbone size w/o insert (bp): 4984
  Vector type: Bacterial Expression
Growth in bacteria
  Bacterial resistance: Ampicillin, 100 μg/mL
  Growth temperature: 37°C
  Growth strain: DH5alpha
  Copy number: Unknown
Gene/Insert
  Gene/Insert name: TJP1 (alt name: ZO1 PDZ2)
  Species: H. sapiens (human)
  Entrez Gene: TJP1 (a.k.a. ZO-1)
  Promoter: tac
  Tag / fusion protein: GST (N terminal on backbone)
  Cloning method: Restriction Enzyme; 5′ cloning site unknown (unknown if destroyed); 3′ cloning site unknown (unknown if destroyed)
  Sequencing primers: 5′ pGEX Fwd
Terms and licenses: Academic/Nonprofit Terms; Industry Terms: Not Available to Industry
How to cite: TJP1_PDZ_2 was a gift from Sachdev Sidhu (Addgene plasmid # 103910 ; http://n2t.net/addgene:103910 ; RRID:Addgene_103910)
