[The description below was written by a language model from this plasmid's Addgene catalogue record and pLannotate feature annotations shown in this document.]
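Description:
TJP1_PDZ_2 is a bacterial expression plasmid built on the pGEX-6P-1 backbone for producing the second PDZ domain of human TJP1 (ZO-1), a tight-junction scaffolding protein, as a recombinant fusion protein in E. coli. The sequenced construct is about 5.3 kb. It replicates from a ColE1/pMB1-type origin and is selected with ampicillin through the β-lactamase (AmpR) gene and its own promoter. Short rop and bom fragments, a lac promoter/lacZα segment and a small E. coli yciV fragment are also annotated. These are backbone remnants rather than functional parts of the expression cassette.

The expression unit consists of the tac promoter, a strong trp/lac hybrid, followed by a lac operator and the Schistosoma japonicum glutathione S-transferase (GST) coding sequence. A TJP1 fragment of roughly 340 bp lies downstream of GST, giving an N-terminally GST-tagged PDZ domain. The annotation software matched this fragment to mouse Tjp1, whereas the catalogue entry lists the insert as human; this probably reflects high conservation between the orthologues, but the record does not resolve the difference. A plasmid-borne lacI gene supplies lac repressor, which keeps the tac promoter off until it is induced with IPTG. The short linker between GST and the insert is not annotated, and the restriction sites used for cloning are not recorded.

The stated purpose is expression and purification of the ZO-1 PDZ2 domain, with the GST moiety allowing affinity capture on glutathione resin. The associated publication suggests that the construct belongs to a collection of PDZ domain clones used to map peptide-binding specificity across the PDZ family.
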