Features (pLannotate 1.2.2; 17 found; start..end, strand, type, name):
      1..29      +  promoter       tac promoter: strong E. coli promoter; hybrid between the trp and lac UV5 promoters
     37..53      +  protein_bind   lac operator: The lac repressor binds to the lac operator to inhibit transcription in E. coli. This inhibition can be relieved by adding lactose or isopropyl-β-D-thiogalactopyranoside (IPTG). lac repressor encoded by lacI
     76..729     +  CDS            GST26_SCHJA: Experimental evidence at protein level: Swiss-Prot protein existence level 1. GST isoenzymes appear to play a central role in the parasite detoxification system. Other functions are also suspected including a role in increasing the solubility of haematin in the parasite gut. From Schistosoma japonicum (Blood fluke).
    769..1104    +  CDS            Tjp1 (fragment): ZO1_MOUSE - Also known as Zo1. Experimental evidence at protein level: Swiss-Prot protein existence level 1. Tjp1, TjpP2, and Tjp3 are closely related scaffolding proteins that link tight junction (TJ) transmembrane proteins such as claudins, junctional adhesion molecules, and occludin to the actin cytoskeleton (By similarity). The tight junction acts to limit movement of substances through the paracellular space and as a boundary between the compositionally distinct apical and basolateral plasma membrane domains of epithelial and endothelial cells. Necessary for lumenogenesis, and particularl
   1145..1184    +  CDS            rop (fragment): Rop protein, which maintains plasmids at low copy number; rop
   1286..1326    +  misc_feature   bom (fragment): basis of mobility region from pBR322
   1431..1535    +  promoter       AmpR promoter: bla
   1536..2396    +  CDS            AmpR: β-lactamase; bla; confers resistance to ampicillin, carbenicillin, and related antibiotics
   2567..3155    +  rep_origin     ori: high-copy-number ColE1/pMB1/pBR322/pUC origin of replication
   3341..3392    -  misc_feature   bom (fragment): basis of mobility region from pBR322
   3399..3476    +  promoter       lacI promoter: lacI
   3477..4559    +  CDS            lacI: lac repressor; lacI; The lac repressor binds to the lac operator to inhibit transcription in E. coli. This inhibition can be relieved by adding lactose or isopropyl-β-D-thiogalactopyranoside (IPTG).
   4572..4593    +  protein_bind   CAP binding site: CAP binding activates transcription in the presence of cAMP. E. coli catabolite activator protein
   4608..4638    +  promoter       lac promoter: promoter for the E. coli lac operon
   4646..4662    +  protein_bind   lac operator: The lac repressor binds to the lac operator to inhibit transcription in E. coli. This inhibition can be relieved by adding lactose or isopropyl-β-D-thiogalactopyranoside (IPTG). lac repressor encoded by lacI
   4682..4855    +  CDS            lacZα: LacZα fragment of β-galactosidase; lacZ fragment
   5119..5235    -  CDS            yciV (fragment): RNAAM_ECOLI - Also known as trpH From Escherichia coli (strain K12).
>Addgene plasmid #103910 | TJP1_PDZ_2 | addgene full sequence | sequence record 199896 | Addgene NGS Result
TTGACAATTAATCATCGGCTCGTATAATGTGTGGAATTGTGAGCGGATAACAATTTCACACAGGAAACAG
TATTCATGTCCCCTATACTAGGTTATTGGAAAATTAAGGGCCTTGTGCAACCCACTCGACTTCTTTTGGA
ATATCTTGAAGAAAAATATGAAGAGCATTTGTATGAGCGCGATGAAGGTGATAAATGGCGAAACAAAAAG
TTTGAATTGGGTTTGGAGTTTCCCAATCTTCCTTATTATATTGATGGTGATGTTAAATTAACACAGTCTA
TGGCCATCATACGTTATATAGCTGACAAGCACAACATGTTGGGTGGTTGTCCAAAAGAGCGTGCAGAGAT
TTCAATGCTTGAAGGAGCGGTTTTGGATATTAGATACGGTGTTTCGAGAATTGCATATAGTAAAGACTTT
GAAACTCTCAAAGTTGATTTTCTTAGCAAGCTACCTGAAATGCTGAAAATGTTCGAAGATCGTTTATGTC
ATAAAACATATTTAAATGGTGATCATGTAACCCATCCTGACTTCATGTTGTATGACGCTCTTGATGTTGT
TTTATACATGGACCCAATGTGCCTGGATGCGTTCCCAAAATTAGTTTGTTTTAAAAAACGTATTGAAGCT
ATCCCACAAATTGATAAGTACTTGAAATCCAGCAAGTATATAGCATGGCCTTTGCAGGGCTGGCAAGCCA
CGTTTGGTGGTGGCGACCATCCTCCAAAATCGGATCTGGAAGTTCTGTTCCAGGGGCCCCTGGGATCCAG
CTTGTCCCCGCGGTCAGACAGGCGGTCAGTGGCTTCCAGCCAGCCTGCTAAACCTACTAAAGTCACACTG
GTGAAATCCCGGAAAAATGAAGAATATGGTCTTCGATTGGCAAGCCATATATTTGTTAAGGAAATTTCAC
AAGATAGTTTGGCAGCAAGAGATGGCAATATTCAAGAAGGTGATGTTGTATTGAAGATAAATGGTACTGT
GACAGAAAATATGTCATTGACAGATGCAAAGACATTGATAGAAAGGTCTAAAGGCAAATTAAAAATGGTA
GTTCAAAGAGATGAACGGGCTACGCTATTGAATGTCCCTGATCTTTCTGACAGCTGAGTCGACTCGAGCG
GCCGCATCGTGACTGACTGACGATCTGCCTCGCGCGTTTCGGTGATGACGGTGAAAACCTCTGACACATG
CAGCTCCCGGAGACGGTCACAGCTTGTCTGTAAGCGGATGCCGGGAGCAGACAAGCCCGTCAGGGCGCGT
CAGCGGGTGTTGGCGGGTGTCGGGGCGCAGCCATGACCCAGTCACGTAGCGATAGCGGAGTGTATAATTC
TTGAAGACGAAAGGGCCTCGTGATACGCCTATTTTTATAGGTTAATGTCATGATAATAATGGTTTCTTAG
ACGTCAGGTGGCACTTTTCGGGGAAATGTGCGCGGAACCCCTATTTGTTTATTTTTCTAAATACATTCAA
ATATGTATCCGCTCATGAGACAATAACCCTGATAAATGCTTCAATAATATTGAAAAAGGAAGAGTATGAG
TATTCAACATTTCCGTGTCGCCCTTATTCCCTTTTTTGCGGCATTTTGCCTTCCTGTTTTTGCTCACCCA
GAAACGCTGGTGAAAGTAAAAGATGCTGAAGATCAGTTGGGTGCACGAGTGGGTTACATCGAACTGGATC
TCAACAGCGGTAAGATCCTTGAGAGTTTTCGCCCCGAAGAACGTTTTCCAATGATGAGCACTTTTAAAGT
TCTGCTATGTGGCGCGGTATTATCCCGTGTTGACGCCGGGCAAGAGCAACTCGGTCGCCGCATACACTAT
TCTCAGAATGACTTGGTTGAGTACTCACCAGTCACAGAAAAGCATCTTACGGATGGCATGACAGTAAGAG
AATTATGCAGTGCTGCCATAACCATGAGTGATAACACTGCGGCCAACTTACTTCTGACAACGATCGGAGG
ACCGAAGGAGCTAACCGCTTTTTTGCACAACATGGGGGATCATGTAACTCGCCTTGATCGTTGGGAACCG
GAGCTGAATGAAGCCATACCAAACGACGAGCGTGACACCACGATGCCTGCAGCAATGGCAACAACGTTGC
GCAAACTATTAACTGGCGAACTACTTACTCTAGCTTCCCGGCAACAATTAATAGACTGGATGGAGGCGGA
TAAAGTTGCAGGACCACTTCTGCGCTCGGCCCTTCCGGCTGGCTGGTTTATTGCTGATAAATCTGGAGCC
GGTGAGCGTGGGTCTCGCGGTATCATTGCAGCACTGGGGCCAGATGGTAAGCCCTCCCGTATCGTAGTTA
TCTACACGACGGGGAGTCAGGCAACTATGGATGAACGAAATAGACAGATCGCTGAGATAGGTGCCTCACT
GATTAAGCATTGGTAACTGTCAGACCAAGTTTACTCATATATACTTTAGATTGATTTAAAACTTCATTTT
TAATTTAAAAGGATCTAGGTGAAGATCCTTTTTGATAATCTCATGACCAAAATCCCTTAACGTGAGTTTT
CGTTCCACTGAGCGTCAGACCCCGTAGAAAAGATCAAAGGATCTTCTTGAGATCCTTTTTTTCTGCGCGT
AATCTGCTGCTTGCAAACAAAAAAACCACCGCTACCAGCGGTGGTTTGTTTGCCGGATCAAGAGCTACCA
ACTCTTTTTCCGAAGGTAACTGGCTTCAGCAGAGCGCAGATACCAAATACTGTCCTTCTAGTGTAGCCGT
AGTTAGGCCACCACTTCAAGAACTCTGTAGCACCGCCTACATACCTCGCTCTGCTAATCCTGTTACCAGT
GGCTGCTGCCAGTGGCGATAAGTCGTGTCTTACCGGGTTGGACTCAAGACGATAGTTACCGGATAAGGCG
CAGCGGTCGGGCTGAACGGGGGGTTCGTGCACACAGCCCAGCTTGGAGCGAACGACCTACACCGAACTGA
GATACCTACAGCGTGAGCTATGAGAAAGCGCCACGCTTCCCGAAGGGAGAAAGGCGGACAGGTATCCGGT
AAGCGGCAGGGTCGGAACAGGAGAGCGCACGAGGGAGCTTCCAGGGGGAAACGCCTGGTATCTTTATAGT
CCTGTCGGGTTTCGCCACCTCTGACTTGAGCGTCGATTTTTGTGATGCTCGTCAGGGGGGCGGAGCCTAT
GGAAAAACGCCAGCAACGCGGCCTTTTTACGGTTCCTGGCCTTTTGCTGGCCTTTTGCTCACATGTTCTT
TCCTGCGTTATCCCCTGATTCTGTGGATAACCGTATTACCGCCTTTGAGTGAGCTGATACCGCTCGCCGC
AGCCGAACGACCGAGCGCAGCGAGTCAGTGAGCGAGGAAGCGGAAGAGCGCCTGATGCGGTATTTTCTCC
TTACGCATCTGTGCGGTATTTCACACCGCATAAATTCCGACACCATCGAATGGCGCAAAACCTTTCGCGG
TATGGCATGATAGCGCCCGGAAGAGAGTCAATTCAGGGTGGTGAATGTGAAACCAGTAACGTTATACGAT
GTCGCAGAGTATGCCGGTGTCTCTTATCAGACCGTTTCCCGCGTGGTGAACCAGGCCAGCCACGTTTCTG
CGAAAACGCGGGAAAAAGTGGAAGCGGCGATGGCGGAGCTGAATTACATTCCCAACCGCGTGGCACAACA
ACTGGCGGGCAAACAGTCGTTGCTGATTGGCGTTGCCACCTCCAGTCTGGCCCTGCACGCGCCGTCGCAA
ATTGTCGCGGCGATTAAATCTCGCGCCGATCAACTGGGTGCCAGCGTGGTGGTGTCGATGGTAGAACGAA
GCGGCGTCGAAGCCTGTAAAGCGGCGGTGCACAATCTTCTCGCGCAACGCGTCAGTGGGCTGATCATTAA
CTATCCGCTGGATGACCAGGATGCCATTGCTGTGGAAGCTGCCTGCACTAATGTTCCGGCGTTATTTCTT
GATGTCTCTGACCAGACACCCATCAACAGTATTATTTTCTCCCATGAAGACGGTACGCGACTGGGCGTGG
AGCATCTGGTCGCATTGGGTCACCAGCAAATCGCGCTGTTAGCGGGCCCATTAAGTTCTGTCTCGGCGCG
TCTGCGTCTGGCTGGCTGGCATAAATATCTCACTCGCAATCAAATTCAGCCGATAGCGGAACGGGAAGGC
GACTGGAGTGCCATGTCCGGTTTTCAACAAACCATGCAAATGCTGAATGAGGGCATCGTTCCCACTGCGA
TGCTGGTTGCCAACGATCAGATGGCGCTGGGCGCAATGCGCGCCATTACCGAGTCCGGGCTGCGCGTTGG
TGCGGATATCTCGGTAGTGGGATACGACGATACCGAAGACAGCTCATGTTATATCCCGCCGTTAACCACC
ATCAAACAGGATTTTCGCCTGCTGGGGCAAACCAGCGTGGACCGCTTGCTGCAACTCTCTCAGGGCCAGG
CGGTGAAGGGCAATCAGCTGTTGCCCGTCTCACTGGTGAAAAGAAAAACCACGCTAGCGCCCAATACGCA
AACCGCCTCTCCCCGCGCGTTGGCCGATTCATTAATGCAGCTGGCACGACAGGTTTCCCGACTGGAAAGC
GGGCAGTGAGCGCAACGCAATTAATGTAAGTTAGCTCACTCATTAGGCACCCCAGGCTTTACACTTTATG
CTTCCGGCTCGTATGTTGTGTGGAATTGTGAGCGGATAACAATTTCACACAGGAAACAGCTATGACCATG
ATTACGGATTCACTGGCCGTCGTTTTACAACGTCGTGACTGGGAAAACCCTGGCGTTACCCAACTTAATC
GCCTTGCAGCACATCCCCCTTTCGCCAGCTGGCGTAATAGCGAAGAGGCCCGCACCGATCGCCCTTCCCA
ACAGTTGCGCAGCCTGAATGGCGAATGGCGCTTTGCCTGGTTTCCGGCACCAGAAGCGGTGCCGGAAAGC
TGGCTGGAGTGCGATCTTCCTGAGGCCGATACTGTCGTCGTCCCCTCAAACTGGCAGATGCACGGTTACG
ATGCGCCCATCTACACCAACGTGACCTATCCCATTACGGTCAATCCGCCGTTTGTTCCCACGGAGAATCC
GACGGGTTGTTACTCGCTCACATTTAATGTTGATGAAAGCTGGCTACAGGAAGGCCAGACGCGAATTATT
TTTGATGGCGTTGGAATTAGCTTATCGACTGCACGGTGCACCAATGCTTCTGGCGTCAGGCAGCCATCGG
AAGCTGTGGTATGGCTGTGCAGGTCGTAAATCACTGCATAATTCGTGTCGCTCAAGGCGCACTCCCGTTC
TGGATAATGTTTTTTGCGCCGACATCATAACGGTTCTGGCAAATATTCTGAAATGAGCTG
